Addgene plasmid #25790: pSIREN-RetroQ-MYB-shRNA
Depositing lab: Judy Lieberman. Depositing organization: Boston Children's Hospital. Publication: miR-34a contributes to megakaryocytic differentiation of K562 cells independently of p53. Navarro F, Gutman D, Meire E, Caceres M, Rigoutsos I, Bentwich Z, Lieberman J. Blood. 2009 Sep 3. 114(10):2181-92. 10.1182/blood-2009-02-205062 PubMed 19584398.
Backbone
  Vector backbone: pSIREN-RetroQ
  Backbone manufacturer: Clontech
  Backbone size w/o insert (bp): 6400
  Vector type: Mammalian Expression, Retroviral, RNAi
  Selectable markers: Puromycin
Growth in bacteria
  Bacterial resistance: Ampicillin, 100 μg/mL
  Growth temperature: 37°C
  Growth strain: DH5alpha
  Copy number: High Copy
Gene/Insert
  Gene/Insert name: shRNA against human MYB (alt names: shRNA MYB; MYB)
  Species: H. sapiens (human)
  Insert size (bp): 53
  GenBank ID: NM_005375
  Entrez Gene: MYB (a.k.a. Cmyb, c-myb, c-myb_CDS, efg)
  Cloning method: Restriction Enzyme; 5′ cloning site BamHI (not destroyed); 3′ cloning site EcoRI (not destroyed)
  Sequencing primers: 5′ GGGCAGGAAGAGGGCCTAT
Terms and licenses: Academic/Nonprofit Terms; Industry Terms: Not Available to Industry
How to cite: pSIREN-RetroQ-MYB-shRNA was a gift from Judy Lieberman (Addgene plasmid # 25790 ; http://n2t.net/addgene:25790 ; RRID:Addgene_25790)
