[The description below was written by a language model from this plasmid's Addgene catalogue record.]
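Description:
pSIREN-RetroQ-MYB-shRNA is a retroviral RNAi vector built on the commercial pSIREN-RetroQ backbone (about 6.4 kb without insert) and designed to knock down human MYB (c-Myb) in mammalian cells. It is propagated in E. coli as a high-copy plasmid under ampicillin selection, and it carries a puromycin resistance marker so that transduced or transfected mammalian cells can be selected for stable integration of the cassette.

The payload is a short, 53 bp hairpin-encoding oligonucleotide directed against the human MYB transcript, cloned between BamHI and EcoRI sites, both of which remain intact. Once transcribed, such an insert folds into a short hairpin RNA that is processed by the cellular RNAi machinery into an siRNA that targets MYB mRNA for degradation. The record does not state which promoter drives the hairpin, and no feature table is provided, so the retroviral LTRs, packaging signal, bacterial origin and the promoter for the puromycin marker are not individually documented here. As a retroviral vector, it would be expected to supply the cis-acting elements needed for packaging into viral particles when introduced into a suitable packaging cell line, with the resulting virus delivering the shRNA cassette and puromycin marker into the genome of dividing target cells.

The associated publication concerns the contribution of miR-34a to megakaryocytic differentiation of K562 cells, which suggests the construct was used for stable MYB silencing to examine its role in that differentiation setting. More generally, it suits loss-of-function studies of MYB in human cell lines amenable to retroviral transduction.
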