>Addgene plasmid #25790 | pSIREN-RetroQ-MYB-shRNA | depositor partial sequence | sequence record 12096 | Author sequence
GCTTCCAGAAGAACAGTCATTCAAGAGATGACTGTTCTTCTGGAAGCTTTTTT
