>Addgene plasmid #25790 | pSIREN-RetroQ-MYB-shRNA | addgene partial sequence | sequence record 31796 | 25790 with hU6-F
AATTAGAATTAATTTGACTGTAAACACAAAGATATTAGTACAAAATACGTGACGTAGAAAGTAATAATTT
CTTGGGTAGTTTGCAGTTTTAAAATTATGTTTTAAAATGGACTATCATATGCTTACCGTAACTTGAAAGT
ATTTCGATTTCTTGGCTTTATATATCTTGTGGAAAGGACGAGGATCCGCTTCCAGAAGAACAGTCATTCA
AGAGATGACTGTTCTTCTGGAAGCTTTTTTGAATTCTTTTTTAATTCTACCGGGTAGGGGAGGCGCTTTT
CCCAAGGCAGTCTGGAGCATGCGCTTTAGCAGCCCCGCTGGGCACTTGGCGCTACACAAGTGGCCTCTGG
CCTCGCACACATTCCACATCCACCGGTAGGCGCCAACCGGCTCCGTTCTTTGGTGGCCCCTTCGCGCCAC
CTTCTACTCCTCCCCTAGTCAGGAAGTTCCCCCCCGCCCCGCAGCTCGCGTCGTGCAGGACGTGACAAAT
GGAAGTAGCACGTCTCACTAGTCTCGTGCAGATGGACAGCACCGCTGAGCAATGGAAGCGGGTAGGCCTT
TGGGGCAGCGGCCAATAGCAGCTTTGCTCCTTCGCTTTCTGGGCTCAGAGGCTGGGAAGGGGTGGGTCCG
GGGGCGGGCTCAGGGGCGGGCTCAGGGGCGGGGCGGGCGCCCGAAGGTCCTCCGGAGGCCCGGCATTCTG
CACGCTTCAAAAGCGCACGTCTGCCGCGCTGTTCTCCTCTTCCTCATCTCCGGGCCTTTCGACCTGCAGC
CCAAGCTTACCATGACCGAGTACAAGCCCACGGTGCGCCTCGCCACCCGCGACGACGT
